>Addgene plasmid #231875 | pDest17_Gcn4 F108A+ | addgene full sequence | sequence record 460779 | Addgene NGS Result
AGATCTCGATCCCGCGAAATTAATACGACTCACTATAGGGAGACCACAACGGTTTCCCTCTAGAAATAAT
TTTGTTTAACTTTAAGAAGGAGATATACATATGTCGTACTACCATCACCATCACCATCACCTCGAATCAA
CAAGTTTGTACAAAAAAGCAGGCTTCGAGAACCTGTATTTTCAGGGTAGCAGCACCGATAGCACCCCGAT
GGCAGAATATGAAAATCTGGAAGATAACAGCAAAGAATGGCTGAGCCTGTTTGATAATGATATTCCGGTT
ACCACCGATGATGTTAGCCTGGCAGATAAACCGATTGAAAGCGGTAGCGGTTCAGGTAGCGGTAGTCCGG
AAAGCAGCGATCCGGCAGCACTGAAACGTGCCCGTAATACCGAAGCAGCACGTCGTAGCCGTGCACGTAA
ACTGCAGCGTATGAAACAGTTAGAAGATAAGGTTGAAGAACTGCTGTGCAAAAACTATCACCTGGAAAAT
GAAGTTGCCCGTCTGAAAAAACTGGTTGGTGAACGTTAAGACCCAGCTTTCTTGTACAAAGTGGTTGATT
CGAGGCTGCTAACAAAGCCCGAAAGGAAGCTGAGTTGGCTGCTGCCACCGCTGAGCAATAACTAGCATAA
CCCCTTGGGGCCTCTAAACGGGTCTTGAGGGGTTTTTTGCTGAAAGGAGGAACTATATCCGGATATCCAC
AGGACGGGTGTGGTCGCCATGATCGCGTAGTCGATAGTGGCTCCAAGTAGCGAAGCGAGCAGGACTGGGC
GGCGGCCAAAGCGGTCGGACAGTGCTCCGAGAACGGGTGCGCATAGAAATTGCATCAACGCATATAGCGC
TAGCAGCACGCCATAGTGACTGGCGATGCTGTCGGAATGGACGATATCCCGCAAGAGGCCCGGCAGTACC
GGCATAACCAAGCCTATGCCTACAGCATCCAGGGTGACGGTGCCGAGGATGACGATGAGCGCATTGTTAG
ATTTCATACACGGTGCCTGACTGCGTTAGCAATTTAACTGTGATAAACTACCGCATTAAAGCTTATCGAT
GATAAGCTGTCAAACATGAGAATTCTTGAAGACGAAAGGGCCTCGTGATACGCCTATTTTTATAGGTTAA
TGTCATGATAATAATGGTTTCTTAGACGTCAGGTGGCACTTTTCGGGGAAATGTGCGCGGAACCCCTATT
TGTTTATTTTTCTAAATACATTCAAATATGTATCCGCTCATGAGACAATAACCCTGATAAATGCTTCAAT
AATATTGAAAAAGGAAGAGTATGAGTATTCAACATTTCCGTGTCGCCCTTATTCCCTTTTTTGCGGCATT
TTGCCTTCCTGTTTTTGCTCACCCAGAAACGCTGGTGAAAGTAAAAGATGCTGAAGATCAGTTGGGTGCA
CGAGTGGGTTACATCGAACTGGATCTCAACAGCGGTAAGATCCTTGAGAGTTTTCGCCCCGAAGAACGTT
TTCCAATGATGAGCACTTTTAAAGTTCTGCTATGTGGCGCGGTATTATCCCGTGTTGACGCCGGGCAAGA
GCAACTCGGTCGCCGCATACACTATTCTCAGAATGACTTGGTTGAGTACTCACCAGTCACAGAAAAGCAT
CTTACGGATGGCATGACAGTAAGAGAATTATGCAGTGCTGCCATAACCATGAGTGATAACACTGCGGCCA
ACTTACTTCTGACAACGATCGGAGGACCGAAGGAGCTAACCGCTTTTTTGCACAACATGGGGGATCATGT
AACTCGCCTTGATCGTTGGGAACCGGAGCTGAATGAAGCCATACCAAACGACGAGCGTGACACCACGATG
CCTGCAGCAATGGCAACAACGTTGCGCAAACTATTAACTGGCGAACTACTTACTCTAGCTTCCCGGCAAC
AATTAATAGACTGGATGGAGGCGGATAAAGTTGCAGGACCACTTCTGCGCTCGGCCCTTCCGGCTGGCTG
GTTTATTGCTGATAAATCTGGAGCCGGTGAGCGTGGGTCTCGCGGTATCATTGCAGCACTGGGGCCAGAT
GGTAAGCCCTCCCGTATCGTAGTTATCTACACGACGGGGAGTCAGGCAACTATGGATGAACGAAATAGAC
AGATCGCTGAGATAGGTGCCTCACTGATTAAGCATTGGTAACTGTCAGACCAAGTTTACTCATATATACT
TTAGATTGATTTAAAACTTCATTTTTAATTTAAAAGGATCTAGGTGAAGATCCTTTTTGATAATCTCATG
ACCAAAATCCCTTAACGTGAGTTTTCGTTCCACTGAGCGTCAGACCCCGTAGAAAAGATCAAAGGATCTT
CTTGAGATCCTTTTTTTCTGCGCGTAATCTGCTGCTTGCAAACAAAAAAACCACCGCTACCAGCGGTGGT
TTGTTTGCCGGATCAAGAGCTACCAACTCTTTTTCCGAAGGTAACTGGCTTCAGCAGAGCGCAGATACCA
AATACTGTCCTTCTAGTGTAGCCGTAGTTAGGCCACCACTTCAAGAACTCTGTAGCACCGCCTACATACC
TCGCTCTGCTAATCCTGTTACCAGTGGCTGCTGCCAGTGGCGATAAGTCGTGTCTTACCGGGTTGGACTC
AAGACGATAGTTACCGGATAAGGCGCAGCGGTCGGGCTGAACGGGGGGTTCGTGCACACAGCCCAGCTTG
GAGCGAACGACCTACACCGAACTGAGATACCTACAGCGTGAGCTATGAGAAAGCGCCACGCTTCCCGAAG
GGAGAAAGGCGGACAGGTATCCGGTAAGCGGCAGGGTCGGAACAGGAGAGCGCACGAGGGAGCTTCCAGG
GGGAAACGCCTGGTATCTTTATAGTCCTGTCGGGTTTCGCCACCTCTGACTTGAGCGTCGATTTTTGTGA
TGCTCGTCAGGGGGGCGGAGCCTATGGAAAAACGCCAGCAACGCGGCCTTTTTACGGTTCCTGGCCTTTT
GCTGGCCTTTTGCTCACATGTTCTTTCCTGCGTTATCCCCTGATTCTGTGGATAACCGTATTACCGCCTT
TGAGTGAGCTGATACCGCTCGCCGCAGCCGAACGACCGAGCGCAGCGAGTCAGTGAGCGAGGAAGCGGAA
GAGCGCCTGATGCGGTATTTTCTCCTTACGCATCTGTGCGGTATTTCACACCGCAATGGTGCACTCTCAG
TACAATCTGCTCTGATGCCGCATAGTTAAGCCAGTATACACTCCGCTATCGCTACGTGACTGGGTCATGG
CTGCGCCCCGACACCCGCCAACACCCGCTGACGCGCCCTGACGGGCTTGTCTGCTCCCGGCATCCGCTTA
CAGACAAGCTGTGACCGTCTCCGGGAGCTGCATGTGTCAGAGGTTTTCACCGTCATCACCGAAACGCGCG
AGGCAGCTGCGGTAAAGCTCATCAGCGTGGTCGTGAAGCGATTCACAGATGTCTGCCTGTTCATCCGCGT
CCAGCTCGTTGAGTTTCTCCAGAAGCGTTAATGTCTGGCTTCTGATAAAGCGGGCCATGTTAAGGGCGGT
TTTTTCCTGTTTGGTCACTGATGCCTCCGTGTAAGGGGGATTTCTGTTCATGGGGGTAATGATACCGATG
AAACGAGAGAGGATGCTCACGATACGGGTTACTGATGATGAACATGCCCGGTTACTGGAACGTTGTGAGG
GTAAACAACTGGCGGTATGGATGCGGCGGGACCAGAGAAAAATCACTCAGGGTCAATGCCAGCGCTTCGT
TAATACAGATGTAGGTGTTCCACAGGGTAGCCAGCAGCATCCTGCGATGCAGATCCGGAACATAATGGTG
CAGGGCGCTGACTTCCGCGTTTCCAGACTTTACGAAACACGGAAACCGAAGACCATTCATGTTGTTGCTC
AGGTCGCAGACGTTTTGCAGCAGCAGTCGCTTCACGTTCGCTCGCGTATCGGTGATTCATTCTGCTAACC
AGTAAGGCAACCCCGCCAGCCTAGCCGGGTCCTCAACGACAGGAGCACGATCATGCGCACCCGTGGCCAG
GACCCAACGCTGCCCGAGATGCGCCGCGTGCGGCTGCTGGAGATGGCGGACGCGATGGATATGTTCTGCC
AAGGGTTGGTTTGCGCATTCACAGTTCTCCGCAAGAATTGATTGGCTCCAATTCTTGGAGTGGTGAATCC
GTTAGCGAGGTGCCGCCGGCTTCCATTCAGGTCGAGGTGGCCCGGCTCCATGCACCGCGACGCAACGCGG
GGAGGCAGACAAGGTATAGGGCGGCGCCTACAATCCATGCCAACCCGTTCCATGTGCTCGCCGAGGCGGC
ATAAATCGCCGTGACGATCAGCGGTCCAATGATCGAAGTTAGGCTGGTAAGAGCCGCGAGCGATCCTTGA
AGCTGTCCCTGATGGTCGTCATCTACCTGCCTGGACAGCATGGCCTGCAACGCGGGCATCCCGATGCCGC
CGGAAGCGAGAAGAATCATAATGGGGAAGGCCATCCAGCCTCGCGTCGCGAACGCCAGCAAGACGTAGCC
CAGCGCGTCGGCCGCCATGCCGGCGATAATGGCCTGCTTCTCGCCGAAACGTTTGGTGGCGGGACCAGTG
ACGAAGGCTTGAGCGAGGGCGTGCAAGATTCCGAATACCGCAAGCGACAGGCCGATCATCGTCGCGCTCC
AGCGAAAGCGGTCCTCGCCGAAAATGACCCAGAGCGCTGCCGGCACCTGTCCTACGAGTTGCATGATAAA
GAAGACAGTCATAAGTGCGGCGACGATAGTCATGCCCCGCGCCCACCGGAAGGAGCTGACTGGGTTGAAG
GCTCTCAAGGGCATCGGTCGATCGACGCTCTCCCTTATGCGACTCCTGCATTAGGAAGCAGCCCAGTAGT
AGGTTGAGGCCGTTGAGCACCGCCGCCGCAAGGAATGGTGCATGCAAGGAGATGGCGCCCAACAGTCCCC
CGGCCACGGGGCCTGCCACCATACCCACGCCGAAACAAGCGCTCATGAGCCCGAAGTGGCGAGCCCGATC
TTCCCCATCGGTGATGTCGGCGATATAGGCGCCAGCAACCGCACCTGTGGCGCCGGTGATGCCGGCCACG
ATGCGTCCGGCGTAGAGGATCG
Features (pLannotate 1.2.2; 17 found; start..end, strand, type, name):
     21..39      +  promoter       T7 promoter: promoter for bacteriophage T7 RNA polymerase
     71..93      +  RBS            RBS: efficient ribosome binding site from bacteriophage T7 gene 10 (Olins and Rangwala, 1989)
    111..131     +  CDS            8xHis (fragment): 8xHis affinity tag
    140..164     +  protein_bind   attB1: mutant version of attB; recombination site for the Gateway® BP reaction BP Clonase™
    179..526     +  CDS            GCN4 (fragment): GCN4_YEAST - Also known as AAS101 From Saccharomyces cerevisiae (strain ATCC 204508 / S288c) (Baker's yeast).
    531..555     -  protein_bind   attB2: mutant version of attB; recombination site for the Gateway® BP reaction BP Clonase™
    565..614     +  CDS            SET1 (fragment): solubility-enhancement tag derived from T7 phage gene 10B
    622..669     +  terminator     T7 terminator: transcription terminator for bacteriophage T7 RNA polymerase
    695..987     -  CDS            TcR (fragment): tetracycline efflux protein; tet; confers resistance to tetracycline
   1035..1063    -  promoter       tet promoter: E. coli promoter for tetracycline efflux protein gene
   1176..1280    +  promoter       AmpR promoter: bla
   1281..2141    +  CDS            AmpR: β-lactamase; bla; confers resistance to ampicillin, carbenicillin, and related antibiotics
   2312..2900    +  rep_origin     ori: high-copy-number ColE1/pMB1/pBR322/pUC origin of replication
   3086..3225    -  misc_feature   bom: basis of mobility region from pBR322
   3327..3518    -  CDS            rop: Rop protein, which maintains plasmids at low copy number; rop
   3535..3915    +  CDS            YPB1_ECOLX: Protein predicted: Swiss-Prot protein existence level 4. From Escherichia coli.
   4157..5061    -  CDS            TcR (fragment): tetracycline efflux protein; tet; confers resistance to tetracycline
