[The description below was written by a language model from this plasmid's Addgene catalogue record and pLannotate feature annotations shown in this document.]
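Description:
pDest17_Gcn4 F108A+ is a bacterial expression plasmid built by Gateway cloning into the pDest17 destination vector, and it is intended for producing an N-terminally His-tagged variant of the budding yeast transcription factor Gcn4 in E. coli. The backbone is pBR322-derived. It carries a ColE1/pMB1-type origin together with the rop gene and the bom region, consistent with the low copy number listed in the record, and it is selected with ampicillin through the β-lactamase gene. Two fragments of the tetracycline resistance gene and its promoter are also annotated, but these appear to be non-functional backbone remnants.

In the expression cassette, a T7 promoter and the phage T7 gene 10 ribosome binding site drive a histidine tag (6xHis per the record, detected by the annotation software as a partial 8xHis match). The tag is followed by attB1, the Gcn4 coding sequence, attB2 and the T7 terminator. The catalogue also lists a TEV protease cleavage site between the tag and the protein, which would allow tag removal after affinity purification, although the feature table does not annotate it separately. The annotated GCN4 match spans only about 350 nt, so the insert appears to encode a portion of the protein rather than the full-length factor; the record does not define the boundaries. The insert carries the substitutions F108A, T121L and A141P. A short annotated SET1 match downstream of attB2 is probably residual T7 gene 10 sequence next to the terminator rather than a fused tag.

Because transcription depends on T7 RNA polymerase, expression requires a host that supplies it, and the depositors recommend a BL21 pLysS strain. The plasmid is associated with work on the roles of condensates and soluble complexes in transcription factor function, where the purified mutant protein would presumably be used for in vitro studies.
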