Addgene plasmid #231875: pDest17_Gcn4 F108A+
Purpose: Bacterial expression of N-terminally 6His tagged Gcn4 F108A+
Depositing lab: Aseem Ansari & Tanja Mittag. Depositing organization: St. Jude Children's Research Hospital. Publication: Reconciling competing models on the roles of condensates and soluble complexes in transcription factor function. Bremer A, Lang WH, Kempen RP, Sweta K, Taylor AB, Borgia MB, Ansari AZ, Mittag T. bioRxiv [Preprint]. 2024 Nov 22:2024.11.21.624739. doi: 10.1101/2024.11.21.624739. PubMed 39605529.
Backbone
  Vector backbone: pDest17
  Backbone manufacturer: Invtirogen
  Vector type: Bacterial Expression
Growth in bacteria
  Bacterial resistance: Ampicillin, 100 μg/mL
  Growth temperature: 37°C
  Growth strain: DH5alpha
  Copy number: Low Copy
Gene/Insert
  Gene/Insert name: Gcn4 F108A+
  Species: S. cerevisiae (budding yeast)
  Mutation: F108A, T121L, A141P
  Promoter: T7
  Tag / fusion protein: 6xHis, TEV cleavage site (N terminal on backbone)
  Cloning method: Gateway Cloning
Terms and licenses: Academic/Nonprofit Terms; Industry Terms: Not Available to Industry
Depositor comments: The depositing lab recommends using BL21_pLysS strain for protein expression and purification. Please visit https://doi.org/10.1101/2024.11.21.624739 for bioRxiv preprint.
How to cite: pDest17_Gcn4 F108A+ was a gift from Aseem Ansari & Tanja Mittag (Addgene plasmid # 231875 ; http://n2t.net/addgene:231875 ; RRID:Addgene_231875)
