>Addgene plasmid #231875 | pDest17_Gcn4 F108A+ | depositor partial sequence | sequence record 455706 | Orf Sequence
GGTAGCAGCACCGATAGCACCCCGATGGCAGAATATGAAAATCTGGAAGATAACAGCAAAGAATGGCTGA
GCCTGTTTGATAATGATATTCCGGTTACCACCGATGATGTTAGCCTGGCAGATAAACCGATTGAAAGCGG
TAGCGGTTCAGGTAGCGGTAGTCCGGAAAGCAGCGATCCGGCAGCACTGAAACGTGCCCGTAATACCGAA
GCAGCACGTCGTAGCCGTGCACGTAAACTGCAGCGTATGAAACAGTTAGAAGATAAGGTTGAAGAACTGC
TGTGCAAAAACTATCACCTGGAAAATGAAGTTGCCCGTCTGAAAAAACTGGTTGGTGAACGT
